>Addgene plasmid #49344 | pGL1.7XX | depositor full sequence | sequence record 73264 | pGL1.7XX sequence 7294 bps
CCCGGGAGGTACCGAGCTCTTACGCGTGCTAGAAACAGCCAGGGCCTAATTTCCCTCTGTGGGTTGCTAA
TCCGATTTAGGTGAACGAACCTAGAGTTATTTTAGCTCCCCGACTGAAAAGCTAGCACACGTGGGTAAAA
AAATCATTAAAGCCCCTGCTTCTGGTCTTTCTCGGTCTTTGCTTTGCAAACTGGAAAGATCTGGTTCACA
ACGTAACGTTATTCACTCTGGTCTTCTACAGGAATGCTCAGCCCATAGTTTTGGGGGTCCTGTGGGTAGC
CAGTGGTGGTACTATGAAGGCTCCTGAATGTAGGGAGAAATGGAAAGATTTCAAAAAAGAATCCTGGCTC
AGCAGCTTTGGGGACATTTCCAGCTGAGGAAGAAAACTGGCTTGGCCACAGCCAGAGCCTTACTGCTGGA
GACCCAGTGGAGAGAGAGGACCAGGCAGAAAATTCAAAGGTCTCAAACCGGAATTGTCTTGTTACCTGAC
TCTGGAGTAGGTGGGTGTGGAAGGGAAGATAAATATCACAAGTATCGAAGTGATCGCTTCTATAAAGAGA
ATTTCTATTAACTCTCATTGTCCCCTCACATGGACACACACACACACACACACACACACACACACACATC
ACTAGAAGGGATGTCCACTTTACAAGTGTGTATCTATGTTCAGAAACCTGTACCCGTATTTTTATAATTT
ACATAAATAAATACATATAAAATATATGCATCTTTTTATTAGATTCATTTATTTGAATATAAATGTATGA
ATATTTATAAAATGTAATAATGCACTCAGATGTGTATCGGCTATTTCTCGACATTTTCTTCTCACCATTC
AAAACAGAAGCGTTTGCTCACATTTTTGCCAAAATGTCTAATAACTTGTAAGTTCTGTTCTTCTTTTTAA
TGTGCTCTTACCTAAAAACTTCAAACTCAAGTTGAATATTGGCCCAATGAGGGAACTCAGAGGCCAGTGG
ACTCTGGATTTGCCCTAGTCTCCCGCAGCTGTGGGCGCGGATCCAGGTCCCGGGGGTCGGCTTCACACTC
ATCCGGGACGCGACCCCTTAGCGGCCGCGCGCTCGCCCCGCCCCGCTCCACCGCGGCCGCCCCGTAGGGC
GCGCCGTCCACACCCCTGCGCGCCGCTCCCGCCCGCCCGGGGATCCCCGGCGCGCTGCGCCTCCGAGGGG
GAGGTGTTCGGCCACGGCCGGGAGGGAGCCGGCAGGCGGCGTCTCCTTTAAAAGCCGCGAGCGCCGCGCC
ACGGCGCCTCCGTCGTCGCCGCCGGAGTCCTCGCCCTGCCGCGCAGAGCCCTGCTCGCACTGCGCCCGCC
GCCGCTGCGCTTCCCACAGCCCGCCCGGGATTGGCAGCCCCGGACGTAGCCTCCCCAGGCGACACCAGGC
ACCGGACGCCCTCCCGGCGAAAGACGCGAGGGTCACCCGCGGCTTCGAGGGACTGGCACGACACGGGTTG
GAACTCCAGACTGTGCGCGCCTGGCGCTGTGGCCTCGGCTGTCCGGGAGAAGCTAGAGTCGCGGACCGAC
GCTAAGAACCGGGAGTCCGGAGCACAGTCTTACCCTCAATGCGGGGCCACTCTGACCCAGGAGTGAGCGC
CCAAGGCGAGCGGGCGGAAGAGTGAGTGGACCCCAGGCTGCCACAAAAGACACTTGGCCCGAGGGCTCGG
AGCGCGAGGTCACCCGGTTTGGCAACCCGAGACGCGCGGCTGGACTGTCTCGAGATCTAAGTAAGCTTGG
CATTCCGGTACTGTTGGTAAAATGGAAGACGCCAAAAACATAAAGAAAGGCCCGGCGCCATTCTATCCTC
TAGAGGATGGAACCGCTGGAGAGCAACTGCATAAGGCTATGAAGAGATACGCCCTGGTTCCTGGAACAAT
TGCTTTTACAGATGCACATATCGAGGTGAACATCACGTACGCGGAATACTTCGAAATGTCCGTTCGGTTG
GCAGAAGCTATGAAACGATATGGGCTGAATACAAATCACAGAATCGTCGTATGCAGTGAAAACTCTCTTC
AATTCTTTATGCCGGTGTTGGGCGCGTTATTTATCGGAGTTGCAGTTGCGCCCGCGAACGACATTTATAA
TGAACGTGAATTGCTCAACAGTATGAACATTTCGCAGCCTACCGTAGTGTTTGTTTCCAAAAAGGGGTTG
CAAAAAATTTTGAACGTGCAAAAAAAATTACCAATAATCCAGAAAATTATTATCATGGATTCTAAAACGG
ATTACCAGGGATTTCAGTCGATGTACACGTTCGTCACATCTCATCTACCTCCCGGTTTTAATGAATACGA
TTTTGTACCAGAGTCCTTTGATCGTGACAAAACAATTGCACTGATAATGAATTCCTCTGGATCTACTGGG
TTACCTAAGGGTGTGGCCCTTCCGCATAGAACTGCCTGCGTCAGATTCTCGCATGCCAGAGATCCTATTT
TTGGCAATCAAATCATTCCGGATACTGCGATTTTAAGTGTTGTTCCATTCCATCACGGTTTTGGAATGTT
TACTACACTCGGATATTTGATATGTGGATTTCGAGTCGTCTTAATGTATAGATTTGAAGAAGAGCTGTTT
TTACGATCCCTTCAGGATTACAAAATTCAAAGTGCGTTGCTAGTACCAACCCTATTTTCATTCTTCGCCA
AAAGCACTCTGATTGACAAATACGATTTATCTAATTTACACGAAATTGCTTCTGGGGGCGCACCTCTTTC
GAAAGAAGTCGGGGAAGCGGTTGCAAAACGCTTCCATCTTCCAGGGATACGACAAGGATATGGGCTCACT
GAGACTACATCAGCTATTCTGATTACACCCGAGGGGGATGATAAACCGGGCGCGGTCGGTAAAGTTGTTC
CATTTTTTGAAGCGAAGGTTGTGGATCTGGATACCGGGAAAACGCTGGGCGTTAATCAGAGAGGCGAATT
ATGTGTCAGAGGACCTATGATTATGTCCGGTTATGTAAACAATCCGGAAGCGACCAACGCCTTGATTGAC
AAGGATGGATGGCTACATTCTGGAGACATAGCTTACTGGGACGAAGACGAACACTTCTTCATAGTTGACC
GCTTGAAGTCTTTAATTAAATACAAAGGATATCAGGTGGCCCCCGCTGAATTGGAATCGATATTGTTACA
ACACCCCAACATCTTCGACGCGGGCGTGGCAGGTCTTCCCGACGATGACGCCGGTGAACTTCCCGCCGCC
GTTGTTGTTTTGGAGCACGGAAAGACGATGACGGAAAAAGAGATCGTGGATTACGTCGCCAGTCAAGTAA
CAACCGCGAAAAAGTTGCGCGGAGGAGTTGTGTTTGTGGACGAAGTACCGAAAGGTCTTACCGGAAAACT
CGACGCAAGAAAAATCAGAGAGATCCTCATAAAGGCCAAGAAGGGCGGAAAGTCCAAATTGTAAAATGTA
ACTGTATTCAGCGATGACGAAATTCTTAGCTATTGTAATACTGCGATGAGTGGCAGGGCGGGGCGTAATT
TTTTTAAGGCAGTTATTGGTGCCCTTAAACGCCTGGTTGCTACGCCTGAATAAGTGATAATAAGCGGATG
AATGGCAGAAATTCGCCGGATCTTTGTGAAGGAACCTTACTTCTGTGGTGTGACATAATTGGACAAACTA
CCTACAGAGATTTAAAGCTCTAAGGTAAATATAAAATTTTTAAGTGTATAATGTGTTAAACTACTGATTC
TAATTGTTTGTGTATTTTAGATTCCAACCTATGGAACTGATGAATGGGAGCAGTGGTGGAATGCCTTTAA
TGAGGAAAACCTGTTTTGCTCAGAAGAAATGCCATCTAGTGATGATGAGGCTACTGCTGACTCTCAACAT
TCTACTCCTCCAAAAAAGAAGAGAAAGGTAGAAGACCCCAAGGACTTTCCTTCAGAATTGCTAAGTTTTT
TGAGTCATGCTGTGTTTAGTAATAGAACTCTTGCTTGCTTTGCTATTTACACCACAAAGGAAAAAGCTGC
ACTGCTATACAAGAAAATTATGGAAAAATATTCTGTAACCTTTATAAGTAGGCATAACAGTTATAATCAT
AACATACTGTTTTTTCTTACTCCACACAGGCATAGAGTGTCTGCTATTAATAACTATGCTCAAAAATTGT
GTACCTTTAGCTTTTTAATTTGTAAAGGGGTTAATAAGGAATATTTGATGTATAGTGCCTTGACTAGAGA
TCATAATCAGCCATACCACATTTGTAGAGGTTTTACTTGCTTTAAAAAACCTCCCACACCTCCCCCTGAA
CCTGAAACATAAAATGAATGCAATTGTTGTTGTTAACTTGTTTATTGCAGCTTATAATGGTTACAAATAA
AGCAATAGCATCACAAATTTCACAAATAAAGCATTTTTTTCACTGCATTCTAGTTGTGGTTTGTCCAAAC
TCATCAATGTATCTTATCATGTCTGGATCCGTCGACCGATGCCCTTGAGAGCCTTCAACCCAGTCAGCTC
CTTCCGGTGGGCGCGGGGCATGACTATCGTCGCCGCACTTATGACTGTCTTCTTTATCATGCAACTCGTA
GGACAGGTGCCGGCAGCGCTCTTCCGCTTCCTCGCTCACTGACTCGCTGCGCTCGGTCGTTCGGCTGCGG
CGAGCGGTATCAGCTCACTCAAAGGCGGTAATACGGTTATCCACAGAATCAGGGGATAACGCAGGAAAGA
ACATGTGAGCAAAAGGCCAGCAAAAGGCCAGGAACCGTAAAAAGGCCGCGTTGCTGGCGTTTTTCCATAG
GCTCCGCCCCCCTGACGAGCATCACAAAAATCGACGCTCAAGTCAGAGGTGGCGAAACCCGACAGGACTA
TAAAGATACCAGGCGTTTCCCCCTGGAAGCTCCCTCGTGCGCTCTCCTGTTCCGACCCTGCCGCTTACCG
GATACCTGTCCGCCTTTCTCCCTTCGGGAAGCGTGGCGCTTTCTCATAGCTCACGCTGTAGGTATCTCAG
TTCGGTGTAGGTCGTTCGCTCCAAGCTGGGCTGTGTGCACGAACCCCCCGTTCAGCCCGACCGCTGCGCC
TTATCCGGTAACTATCGTCTTGAGTCCAACCCGGTAAGACACGACTTATCGCCACTGGCAGCAGCCACTG
GTAACAGGATTAGCAGAGCGAGGTATGTAGGCGGTGCTACAGAGTTCTTGAAGTGGTGGCCTAACTACGG
CTACACTAGAAGAACAGTATTTGGTATCTGCGCTCTGCTGAAGCCAGTTACCTTCGGAAAAAGAGTTGGT
AGCTCTTGATCCGGCAAACAAACCACCGCTGGTAGCGGTGGTTTTTTTGTTTGCAAGCAGCAGATTACGC
GCAGAAAAAAAGGATCTCAAGAAGATCCTTTGATCTTTTCTACGGGGTCTGACGCTCAGTGGAACGAAAA
CTCACGTTAAGGGATTTTGGTCATGAGATTATCAAAAAGGATCTTCACCTAGATCCTTTTAAATTAAAAA
TGAAGTTTTAAATCAATCTAAAGTATATATGAGTAAACTTGGTCTGACAGTTACCAATGCTTAATCAGTG
AGGCACCTATCTCAGCGATCTGTCTATTTCGTTCATCCATAGTTGCCTGACTCCCCGTCGTGTAGATAAC
TACGATACGGGAGGGCTTACCATCTGGCCCCAGTGCTGCAATGATACCGCGAGACCCACGCTCACCGGCT
CCAGATTTATCAGCAATAAACCAGCCAGCCGGAAGGGCCGAGCGCAGAAGTGGTCCTGCAACTTTATCCG
CCTCCATCCAGTCTATTAATTGTTGCCGGGAAGCTAGAGTAAGTAGTTCGCCAGTTAATAGTTTGCGCAA
CGTTGTTGCCATTGCTACAGGCATCGTGGTGTCACGCTCGTCGTTTGGTATGGCTTCATTCAGCTCCGGT
TCCCAACGATCAAGGCGAGTTACATGATCCCCCATGTTGTGCAAAAAAGCGGTTAGCTCCTTCGGTCCTC
CGATCGTTGTCAGAAGTAAGTTGGCCGCAGTGTTATCACTCATGGTTATGGCAGCACTGCATAATTCTCT
TACTGTCATGCCATCCGTAAGATGCTTTTCTGTGACTGGTGAGTACTCAACCAAGTCATTCTGAGAATAG
TGTATGCGGCGACCGAGTTGCTCTTGCCCGGCGTCAATACGGGATAATACCGCGCCACATAGCAGAACTT
TAAAAGTGCTCATCATTGGAAAACGTTCTTCGGGGCGAAAACTCTCAAGGATCTTACCGCTGTTGAGATC
CAGTTCGATGTAACCCACTCGTGCACCCAACTGATCTTCAGCATCTTTTACTTTCACCAGCGTTTCTGGG
TGAGCAAAAACAGGAAGGCAAAATGCCGCAAAAAAGGGAATAAGGGCGACACGGAAATGTTGAATACTCA
TACTCTTCCTTTTTCAATATTATTGAAGCATTTATCAGGGTTATTGTCTCATGAGCGGATACATATTTGA
ATGTATTTAGAAAAATAAACAAATAGGGGTTCCGCGCACATTTCCCCGAAAAGTGCCACCTG
[124 nt withheld, positions 6503-6626]
C
[91 nt withheld, positions 6628-6718]
A
[49 nt withheld, positions 6720-6768]
CCTTTGACGTTGGAGTCCACGTTCTTT
[37 nt withheld, positions 6796-6832]
ACCCTATCTCGGTCTATTCTTTTGATTTATAAGGGATTTTGCCGATTTCGGCCTATTGGTTAAAAAATGA
GCTGATTTAACAAAAATTTAACGCGAATTTTAACAAAATATTAACGCTTACAATTTGCCATTCGCCATTC
AGGCTGCGCAACTGTTGGGAAGGGCGATCGGTGCGGGCCTCTTCGCTATTACGCCAGCCCAAGCTACCAT
GATAAGTAAGTAATATTAAGGTACGTGGAGGTTTTACTTGCTTTAAAAAACCTCCCACACCTCCCCCTGA
ACCTGAAACATAAAATGAATGCAATTGTTGTTGTTAACTTGTTTATTGCAGCTTATAATGGTTACAAATA
AAGCAATAGCATCACAAATTTCACAAATAAAGCATTTTTTTCACTGCATTCTAGTTGTGGTTTGTCCAAA
CTCATCAATGTATCTTATGGTACTGTAACTGAGCTAACATAA
Features (pLannotate 1.2.2; 14 found; start..end, strand, type, name):
   1772..3421    +  CDS            LUCI_PHOPY: Experimental evidence at protein level: Swiss-Prot protein existence level 1. Produces green light with a wavelength of 562 nm. From Photinus pyralis (Common eastern firefly) (Lampyris pyralis).
   3469..3499    +  CDS            CmR (fragment): chloramphenicol acetyltransferase confers resistance to chloramphenicol
   3589..3663    +  CDS            small t antigen (fragment): SV40 (simian virus 40) small t antigen
   3665..3730    +  intron         small t intron: SV40 (simian virus 40) small t antigen intron
   3860..3880    +  CDS            SV40 NLS: nuclear localization signal of SV40 (simian virus 40) large T antigen
   4199..4282    +  CDS            large T antigen (fragment): large T antigen from SV40 (simian virus 40)
   4305..4439    +  polyA_signal   SV40 poly(A) signal: SV40 polyadenylation signal
   4440..4572    +  CDS            TcR (fragment): tetracycline efflux protein; tet; confers resistance to tetracycline
   4752..5340    -  rep_origin     ori: high-copy-number ColE1/pMB1/pBR322/pUC origin of replication
   5511..6371    -  CDS            AmpR: β-lactamase; bla; confers resistance to ampicillin, carbenicillin, and related antibiotics
   6372..6476    -  promoter       AmpR promoter: bla
   6503..6931    +  rep_origin     f1 ori (sequence partly withheld): f1 bacteriophage origin of replication; arrow indicates direction of (+) strand synthesis
   6963..7030    -  CDS            lacZα (fragment): LacZα fragment of β-galactosidase; lacZ fragment
   7148..7269    +  polyA_signal   SV40 poly(A) signal: SV40 polyadenylation signal
