[The description below was written by a language model from this plasmid's Addgene catalogue record and pLannotate feature annotations shown in this document.]
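Description:
pGL1.7XX is a firefly luciferase reporter plasmid built on the promoterless pGL2-Basic backbone, carrying a fragment of the mouse Bmp2 gene's distal promoter region in place of a heterologous promoter. The roughly 1.7 kb insert spans nucleotides –1237 to +471 of Bmp2 and was cloned by restriction digestion between the NheI site, which was destroyed in the process, and the XhoI site, which was retained. This places it directly upstream of the Photinus pyralis luciferase coding sequence. The promoter fragment itself is not annotated in the feature table, but the unannotated region preceding the luciferase ORF in the 7,294 nt sequence is consistent with its recorded size and position.

Downstream of luciferase lie the SV40 small t antigen intron and an SV40 late-region polyadenylation signal, which provide splicing and 3′ end processing for the reporter transcript in mammalian cells. The short fragments annotated as small t, large T, the SV40 NLS, CmR, TcR and lacZα are remnants of the backbone's construction rather than functional genes. A second SV40 poly(A) signal sits upstream of the cloning region, where it limits read-through transcription from the backbone that would otherwise raise background luciferase signal. The plasmid is maintained at high copy in E. coli through a ColE1/pUC-type origin and is selected with ampicillin via the bla gene. An f1 origin permits single-stranded DNA production.

Because luciferase output depends on the inserted Bmp2 sequence, the construct serves in transient transfection assays to measure the transcriptional activity of this region, and the name suggests it may be one of a set of Bmp2 promoter fragments of differing length.
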