Addgene plasmid #49344: pGL1.7XX
Purpose: luciferase reporter with mouse Bmp2 promoter
Depositing lab: Melissa Rogers. Depositing organization: University of South Florida. Publication: An evolutionary and molecular analysis of Bmp2 expression. Abrams KL, Xu J, Nativelle-Serpentini C, Dabirshahsahebi S, Rogers MB. J Biol Chem. 2004 Apr 16;279(16):15916-28. Epub 2004 Feb 2. 10.1074/jbc.M313531200 PubMed 14757762.
Backbone
  Vector backbone: pGL2 basic
  Backbone manufacturer: Promega
  Backbone size w/o insert (bp): 5598
  Vector type: Luciferase
Growth in bacteria
  Bacterial resistance: Ampicillin, 100 μg/mL
  Growth temperature: 37°C
  Growth strain: DH5alpha
  Copy number: High Copy
Gene/Insert
  Gene/Insert name: Bmp2 distal promoter (alt name: Bmp2)
  Species: M. musculus (mouse)
  Insert size (bp): 1702
  Mutation: nt –1237 to +471
  GenBank ID: 12156
  Entrez Gene: Bmp2 (a.k.a. Bmp2a)
  Promoter: Bmp2 distal promoter
  Tag / fusion protein: luciferase (C terminal on backbone)
  Cloning method: Restriction Enzyme; 5′ cloning site NheI (destroyed during cloning); 3′ cloning site XhoI (not destroyed)
  Sequencing primers: 5′ NA; 3′ LucNrev
Terms and licenses: Academic/Nonprofit Terms; Industry Terms: Not Available to Industry
How to cite: pGL1.7XX was a gift from Melissa Rogers (Addgene plasmid # 49344 ; http://n2t.net/addgene:49344 ; RRID:Addgene_49344)
