>Addgene plasmid #49344 | pGL1.7XX | addgene partial sequence | sequence record 75177 | LucNrev 5'-CCTTATGCAGTTGCTCTCC-3'
AGAATGGCGCCGGGCCTTTCTTTATGTTTTTGGCGTCTTCCATTTTACCAACAGTACCGGAATGCCAAGC
TTACTTAGATCTCGAGACAGTCCAGCCGCGCGTCTCGGGTTGCCAAACCGGGTGACCTCGCGCTCCGAGC
CCTCGGGCCAAGTGTCTTTTGTGGCAGCCTGGGGTCCACTCACTCTTCCGCCCGCTCGCCTTGGGCGCTC
ACTCCTGGGTCAGAGTGGCCCCGCATTGAGGGTAAGACTGTGCTCCGGACTCCCGGTTCTTAGCGTCGGT
CCGCGACTCTAGCTTCTCCCGGACAGCCGAGGCCACAGCGCCAGGCGCGCACAGTCTGGAGTTCCAACCC
GTGTCGTGCCAGTCCCTCGAAGCCGCGGGTGACCCTCGCGTCTTTCGCCGGGAGGGCGTCCGGTGCCTGG
TGTCGCCTGGGGAGGCTACGTCCGGGGCTGCCAATCCCGGGCGGGCTGTGGGAAGCGCAGCGGCGGCGGG
CGCAGTGCGAGCAGGGCTCTGCGCGGCAGGGCGAGGACTCCGGCGGCGACGACGGAGGCGCCGTGGCGCG
GCGCTCGCGGCTTTTAAAGGAGACGCCGCCTGCCGGCTCCCTCCCGGCCGTGGCCGAACACCTCCCCCTC
GGAGGCGCAGCGCGCCGGGGATCCCCGGGCGGGCGGGAGCGGCGCGCAGGGGTGTGGACGGCGCGCCCTA
CGGGGCGGCCGCGGTGGAGCGGGGCG
