>Addgene plasmid #49344 | pGL1.7XX | addgene partial sequence | sequence record 75178 | pUC-3
GGCGATCGGTGCGGGCCTCTTCGCTATTACGCCAGCCCAAGCTACCATGATAAGTAAGTAATATTAAGGT
ACGTGGAGGTTTTACTTGCTTTAAAAAACCTCCCACACCTCCCCCTGAACCTGAAACATAAAATGAATGC
AATTGTTGTTGTTAACTTGTTTATTGCAGCTTATAATGGTTACAAATAAAGCAATAGCATCACAAATTTC
ACAAATAAAGCATTTTTTTCACTGCATTCTAGTTGTGGTTTGTCCAAACTCATCAATGTATCTTATGGTA
CTGTAACTGAGCTAACATAACCCGGGAGGTACCGAGCTCTTACGCGTGCTAGAAACAGCCAGGGCCTAAT
TTCCCTCTGTGGGTTGCTAATCCGATTTAGGTGAACGAACCTAGAGTTATTTTAGCTCCCCGACTGAAAA
GCTAGCACACGTGGGTAAAAAAATCATTAAAGCCCCTGCTTCTGGTCTTTCTCGGTCTTTGCTTTGCAAA
CTGGAAAGATCTGGTTCACAACGTAACGTTATTCACTCTGGTCTTCTACAGGAATGCTCAGCCCATAGTT
TTGGGGGTCCTGTGGGTAGCCAGTGGTGGTACTATGAAGGCTCCTGAATGTAGGGAGAAATGGAAAGATT
TCAAAAAAGAATCCTGGCTCAGCAGCTTTGGGGACATTTCCAGCTGAGGAAGAAAACTGGCTTGGCCACA
GCCAGAGCCTTACTGCTGGAGACCCAGTGGAGAGAGAGGACCAGGCAGAAAATTCAAAGGTCTCAAACCG
GAATTGTCTTGTTACCTGACTCTGGAGTAGGTGGGTGTGGAAGGGAAGATAAATATCACAAGTATCGAAG
TGATCGCTTCTATAAAGAGAATTTCTATTAACTCTCATTGTCCCCTCACATGGACACACACACACACACA
CACACACACACACACACATCACTAGAAGGGATGTCCACTTTACAAGTGTGTATCTATGTTCAGAAACCTG
TACCCGTATTTTTATA
