>Addgene plasmid #49344 | pGL1.7XX | addgene partial sequence | sequence record 75179 | MoCloF 5'-agcgaggaagcggaagagcg-3'
TACGAGTTGCATGATAAAGAAGACAGTCATAAGTGCGGCGACGATAGTCATGCCCCGCGCCCACCGGAAG
GAGCTGACTGGGTTGAAGGCTCTCAAGGGCATCGGTCGACGGATCCAGACATGATAAGATACATTGATGA
GTTTGGACAAACCACAACTAGAATGCAGTGAAAAAAATGCTTTATTTGTGAAATTTGTGATGCTATTGCT
TTATTTGTAACCATTATAAGCTGCAATAAACAAGTTAACAACAACAATTGCATTCATTTTATGTTTCAGG
TTCAGGGGGAGGTGTGGGAGGTTTTTTAAAGCAAGTAAAACCTCTACAAATGTGGTATGGCTGATTATGA
TCTCTAGTCAAGGCACTATACATCAAATATTCCTTATTAACCCCTTTACAAATTAAAAAGCTAAAGGTAC
ACAATTTTTGAGCATAGTTATTAATAGCAGACACTCTATGCCTGTGTGGAGTAAGAAAAAACAGTATGTT
ATGATTATAACTGTTATGCCTACTTATAAAGGTTACAGAATATTTTTCCATAATTTTCTTGTATAGCAGT
GCAGCTTTTTCCTTTGTGGTGTAAATAGCAAAGCAAGCAAGAGTTCTATTACTAAACACAGCATGACTCA
AAAAACTTAGCAATTCTGAAGGAAAGTCCTTGGGGTCTTCTACCTTTCTCTTCTTTTTTGGAGGAGTAGA
ATGTTGAGAGTCAGCAGTAGCCTCATCATCACTAGATGGCATTTCTTCTGAGCAAAACAGGTTTTCCTCA
TTAAAGGCATTCCACCACTGCTCCCATTCATCAGTTCCATAGGTTGGAATCTAAAATACACAAACAATTA
GAATCAGTAGTTTAACACATTATACACTTAAAAATTTTATATTTACCTTAGAGCTTTAAATCTCTGTAGG
TAGTTTGTCCAATTATGTCACACCACAGAAGTAAGGTTCCTTCACAAAGATCCGGCGAATTTCTGCCATT
CATCCGCTTATTAT
