>Addgene plasmid #49344 | pGL1.7XX | addgene partial sequence | sequence record 75391 | Luc-F 5'-CAGTCAAGTAACAACCGCGA-3'
GGAGGAGTTGTGTTTGTGGACGAAGTACCGAAAGGTCTTACCGGAAAACTCGACGCAAGAAAAATCAGAG
AGATCCTCATAAAGGCCAAGAAGGGCGGAAAGTCCAAATTGTAAAATGTAACTGTATTCAGCGATGACGA
AATTCTTAGCTATTGTAATACTGCGATGAGTGGCAGGGCGGGGCGTAATTTTTTTAAGGCAGTTATTGGT
GCCCTTAAACGCCTGGTTGCTACGCCTGAATAAGTGATAATAAGCGGATGAATGGCAGAAATTCGCCGGA
TCTTTGTGAAGGAACCTTACTTCTGTGGTGTGACATAATTGGACAAACTACCTACAGAGATTTAAAGCTC
TAAGGTAAATATAAAATTTTTAAGTGTATAATGTGTTAAACTACTGATTCTAATTGTTTGTGTATTTTAG
ATTCCAACCTATGGAACTGATGAATGGGAGCAGTGGTGGAATGCCTTTAATGAGGAAAACCTGTTTTGCT
CAGAAGAAATGCCATCTAGTGATGATGAGGCTACTGCTGACTCTCAACATTCTACTCCTCCAAAAAAGAA
GAGAAAGGTAGAAGACCCCAAGGACTTTCCTTCAGAATTGCTAAGTTTTTTGAGTCATGCTGTGTTTAGT
AATAGAACTCTTGCTTGCTTTGCTATTTACACCACAAAGGAAAAAGCTGCACTGCTATACAAGAAAATTA
TGGAAAAATATTCTGTAACCTTTATAAGTAGGCATAACAGTTATAATCATAACATACTGTTTTTTCTTAC
TCCACACAGGCATAGAGTGTCTGCTATTAATAACTATGCTCAAAAATTGTGTACCTTTAGCTTTTTAATT
TGTAAAGGGGTTAATAAGGAATATTTGATGTATAGTGCCTTGACTAGAGATCATAATCAGCCATACCACA
TTTGTAGAGGTTTTACTTGCTTTAAAAAACCTCCCACACCTCCCCCTGAACCTGAAACATAAAATGAATG
CAATTGTTGTTGTTAACT
